Addgene plasmid #136818: pEBTetD-SNAP-Cep57
Purpose: Mammalian expression of the centrosomal protein Cep57 N-terminally fused to SNAP-tag
Depositing lab: Kai Johnsson. Depositing organization: Swiss Federal Institute of Technology (EPFL). Publication: Selective chemical crosslinking reveals a Cep57-Cep63-Cep152 centrosomal complex. Lukinavicius G, Lavogina D, Orpinell M, Umezawa K, Reymond L, Garin N, Gonczy P, Johnsson K. Curr Biol. 2013 Feb 4;23(3):265-70. doi: 10.1016/j.cub.2012.12.030. Epub 2013 Jan 17. PubMed 23333316.
Backbone
  Vector backbone: pEBTetD
  Backbone size w/o insert (bp): 10958
  Vector type: Mammalian Expression
  Selectable markers: Puromycin
Growth in bacteria
  Bacterial resistance: Ampicillin, 100 μg/mL
  Growth temperature: 37°C
  Growth strain: DH5alpha
  Copy number: High Copy
Gene/Insert
  Gene/Insert name: SNAP-Cep57
  Species: H. sapiens (human), Synthetic
  Insert size (bp): 1686
  Entrez Gene: CEP57 (a.k.a. MVA2, PIG8, TSP57)
  Promoter: CMV-TetO2
  Tag / fusion protein: FLAG-tag / His-tag (N terminal on insert)
  Cloning method: Gateway Cloning
  Sequencing primers: 5′ CMV_Fwd
Terms and licenses: Academic/Nonprofit Terms; Industry Terms: Not Available to Industry
Depositor comments: PolyAdenylation RNA deletion - low protein expression level
How to cite: pEBTetD-SNAP-Cep57 was a gift from Kai Johnsson (Addgene plasmid # 136818 ; http://n2t.net/addgene:136818 ; RRID:Addgene_136818)
