[The description below was written by a language model from this plasmid's Addgene catalogue record and pLannotate feature annotations shown in this document.]
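Description:
pEBTetD-SNAP-Cep57 is an Epstein-Barr virus-based episomal mammalian expression plasmid for doxycycline/tetracycline-regulated production of the human centrosomal protein Cep57 fused at its N-terminus to SNAP-tag. The pEBTetD backbone carries oriP and the EBNA1 coding sequence, which together allow the plasmid to replicate and be retained as an extrachromosomal element in human cells. An SV40 promoter-driven puromycin N-acetyltransferase cassette with an SV40 poly(A) signal selects for cells that keep it. In E. coli it is propagated through a high-copy ColE1/pUC-type origin and ampicillin resistance. Short remnants of pBR322 sequences (tet promoter, TcR and bom fragments) and of flanking EBV genes are also annotated.

Regulation is self-contained. A tetR repressor gene, preceded by RSV and SV40 promoter elements and a rabbit β-globin intron, is expressed from the same plasmid and binds the two tet operator sites placed just downstream of the CMV enhancer/promoter (CMV-TetO2). This keeps the insert off until tetracycline or an analogue releases the repressor. The open reading frame begins with FLAG and His tags (only the His tag is detected in the feature tables). It continues into the SNAP-tag, annotated as a fragment of human MGMT, the alkyltransferase from which SNAP-tag was engineered. It then runs across an attB1 site into Cep57 and ends at attB2, consistent with Gateway cloning.

Only a fragment of CEP57 is annotated, and no poly(A) signal appears after the insert. This matches the depositor's note that a polyadenylation deletion gives low protein expression. The depositor and sequencing-derived records share the same layout but differ slightly in length, mainly within oriP. SNAP-tag permits covalent labelling with benzylguanine substrates, and the associated study used chemical crosslinking to probe centrosomal protein complexes.
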