Features (pLannotate 1.2.2; 30 found; start..end, strand, type, name):
    433..2222    -  rep_origin     oriP: Epstein-Barr virus oriP replication origin (Yates et al., 2000)
   2223..2441    -  CDS            gL (fragment): GL_EBVB9 - Experimental evidence at protein level: Swiss-Prot protein existence level 1. The heterodimer glycoprotein H-glycoprotein L is required for the fusion of viral and plasma membranes leading to virus entry into the host cell. Acts as a functional inhibitor of gH and maintains gH in an inhibited form. Upon binding to host integrins, gL dissociates from gH leading to activation of the viral fusion glycoproteins gB and gH. Fusion of EBV with B-lymphocytes requires the additional receptor- binding protein gp42, which forms a complex with gH/gL. The heterodimer gH/gL targets also host EPHA
   2524..4451    -  CDS            EBNA1 (fragment): Epstein-Barr nuclear antigen 1, also known as EBNA-1 crucial for latent viral infection, and for episomal amplification of vectors containing the oriP origin (Okita et al., 2013)
   4489..4833    -  CDS            BRRF2_EBVB9 (fragment): Protein inferred from homology: Swiss-Prot protein existence level 3. From Epstein-Barr virus (strain B95-8) (HHV-4) (Human herpesvirus 4).
   4836..4859    -  promoter       tet promoter (fragment): E. coli promoter for tetracycline efflux protein gene
   4972..5076    +  promoter       AmpR promoter: bla
   5077..5937    +  CDS            AmpR: β-lactamase; bla; confers resistance to ampicillin, carbenicillin, and related antibiotics
   6108..6696    +  rep_origin     ori: high-copy-number ColE1/pMB1/pBR322/pUC origin of replication
   6742..6865    -  CDS            TcR (fragment): tetracycline efflux protein; tet; confers resistance to tetracycline
   6903..7200    +  promoter       SV40 promoter: SV40 enhancer and early promoter
   7277..7876    +  CDS            PuroR: puromycin N-acetyltransferase; pac from Streptomyces alboniger; confers resistance to puromycin
   7967..8101    +  polyA_signal   SV40 poly(A) signal: SV40 polyadenylation signal
   8223..8275    -  misc_feature   bom (fragment): basis of mobility region from pBR322
   8406..8499    +  ncRNA          Retro dr1: Accession: RF00214 - Retrovirus direct repeat 1 (dr1)
   8535..8796    +  promoter       RSV promoter: Rous sarcoma virus enhancer/promoter
   8822..8882    +  promoter       SV40 promoter (fragment): SV40 early promoter
   8913..9485    +  intron         β-globin intron: intron from rabbit β-globin gene
   9540..9558    +  promoter       T7 promoter: promoter for bacteriophage T7 RNA polymerase
   9569..10189   +  CDS            tetR: TETR2_ECOLX - Experimental evidence at protein level: Swiss-Prot protein existence level 1. TetR is the repressor of the tetracycline resistance element; its N-terminal region forms a helix-turn-helix structure and binds DNA. Binding of tetracycline to TetR reduces the repressor affinity for the tetracycline resistance gene (tetA) promoter operator sites. From Escherichia coli.
  10231..10352   +  polyA_signal   SV40 poly(A) signal: SV40 polyadenylation signal
  10407..10786   +  enhancer       CMV enhancer: human cytomegalovirus immediate early enhancer
  10787..10990   +  promoter       CMV promoter: human cytomegalovirus (CMV) immediate early promoter
  10992..11011   +  promoter       PLtetO-1 promoter (fragment): modified phage lambda PL promoter with tet operator sites (Lutz and Bujard, 1997)
  11013..11032   +  promoter       PLtetO-1 promoter (fragment): modified phage lambda PL promoter with tet operator sites (Lutz and Bujard, 1997)
  11040..11073   +  promoter       TRE3GV promoter (fragment): 3rd-generation Tet-responsive promoter that can be activated by binding of Tet-On® 3G, optimized for retroviral and lentiviral vectors
  11189..11206   +  CDS            9xHis (fragment): 9xHis affinity tag
  11207..11749   +  CDS            MGMT (fragment): MGMT_HUMAN - Experimental evidence at protein level: Swiss-Prot protein existence level 1. Involved in the cellular defense against the biological effects of O6-methylguanine (O6-MeG) and O4-methylthymine (O4-MeT) in DNA. Repairs the methylated nucleobase in DNA by stoichiometrically transferring the methyl group to a cysteine residue in the enzyme. This is a suicide reaction: the enzyme is irreversibly inactivated. From Homo sapiens (Human).
  11793..11813   +  protein_bind   attB1: mutant version of attB; core recombination site for the Gateway® BP reaction BP Clonase™
  11819..12625   +  CDS            CEP57 (fragment): CEP57_HUMAN - Also known as KIAA0092, TSP57. Experimental evidence at protein level: Swiss-Prot protein existence level 1. Centrosomal protein which may be required for microtubule attachment to centrosomes. May act by forming ring-like structures around microtubules. Mediates nuclear translocation and mitogenic activity of the internalized growth factor FGF2, but that of FGF1. From Homo sapiens (Human).
  12634..14      -  protein_bind   attB2 (across the origin): mutant version of attB; recombination site for the Gateway® BP reaction BP Clonase™
>Addgene plasmid #136818 | pEBTetD-SNAP-Cep57 | depositor full sequence | sequence record 264068 | Full Sequence
TTGTACAAAGTGGTGATGGCAGCTAGCGGCGCGCCCGGCCGCGGGGCAGTGCATGTAATCCCTTCAGTTG
GTTGGTACAACTTGCCAACTGGGCCCTGTTCCACATGTGACACGGGGGGGGACCAAACACAAAGGGGTTC
TCTGACTGTAGTTGACATCCTTATAAATGGATGTGCACATTTGCCAACACTGAGTGGCTTTCATCCTGGA
GCAGACTTTGCAGTCTGTGGACTGCAACACAACATTGCCTTTATGTGTAACTCTTGGCTGAAGCTCTTAC
ACCAATGCTGGGGGACATGTACCTCCCAGGGGCCCAGGAAGACTACGGGAGGCTACACCAACGTCAATCA
GAGGGGCCTGTGTAGCTACCGATAAGCGGACCCTCAAGAGGGCATTAGCAATAGTGTTTATAAGGCCCCC
TTGTTAACCCTAAACGGGTAGCATATGCTTCCCGGGTAGTAGTATATACTATCCAGACTAACCCTAATTC
AATAGCATATGTTACCCAACGGGAAGCATATGCTATCGAATTAGGGTTAGTAAAAGGGTCCTAAGGAACA
GCGATATCTCCCACCCCATGAGCTGTCACGGTTTTATTTACATGGGGTCAGGATTCCACGAGGGTAGTGA
ACCATTTTAGTCACAAGGGCAGTGGCTGAAGATCAAGGAGCGGGCAGTGAACTCTCCTGAATCTTCGCCT
GCTTCTTCATTCTCCTTCGTTTAGCTAATAGAATAACTGCTGAGTTGTGAACAGTAAGGTGTATGTGAGG
TGCTCGAAAACAAGGTTTCAGGTGACGCCCCCAGAATAAAATTTGGACGGGGGGTTCAGTGGTGGCATTG
TGCTATGACACCAATATAACCCTCACAAACCCCTTGGGCAATAAATACTAGTGTAGGAATGAAACATTCT
GAATATCTTTAACAATAGAAATCCATGGGGTGGGGACAAGCCGTAAAGACTGGATGTCCATCTCACACGA
ATTTATGGCTATGGGCAACACATAATCCTAGTGCAATATGATACTGGGGTTATTAAGATGTGTCCCAGGC
AGGGACCAAGACAGGTGAACCATGTTGTTACACTCTATTTGTAACAAGGGGAAAGAGAGTGGACGCCGAC
AGCAGCGGACTCCACTGGTTGTCTCTAACACCCCCGAAAATTAAACGGGGCTCCACGCCAATGGGGCCCA
TAAACAAAGACAAGTGGCCACTCTTTTTTTTGAAATTGTGGAGTGGGGGCACGCGTCAGCCCCCACACGC
CGCCCTGCGGTTTTGGACTGTAAAATAAGGGTGTAATAACTTGGCTGATTGTAACCCCGCTAACCACTGC
GGTCAAACCACTTGCCCACAAAACCACTAATGGCACCCCGGGGAATACCTGCATAAGTAGGTGGGCGGGC
CAAGATAGGGGCGCGATTGCTGCGATCTGGAGGACAAATTACACACACTTGCGCCTGAGCGCCAAGCACA
GGGTTGTTGGTCCTCATATTCACGAGGTCGCTGAGAGCACGGTGGGCTAATGTTGCCATGGGTAGCATAT
ACTACCCAAATATCTGGATAGCATATGCTATCCTAATCTATATCTGGGTAGCATAGGCTATCCTAATCTA
TATCTGGGTAGCATATGCTATCCTAATCTATATCTGGGTAGTATATGCTATCCTAATTTATATCTGGGTA
GCATAGGCTATCCTAATCTATATCTGGGTAGCATATGCTATCCTAATCTATATCTGGGTAGTATATGCTA
TCCTAATCTGTATCCGGGTAGCATATGCTATCCTAATAGAGATTAGGGTAGTATATGCTATCCTAATTTA
TATCTGGGTAGCATATACTACCCAAATATCTGGATAGCATATGCTATCCTAATCTATATCTGGGTAGCAT
ATGCTATCCTAATCTATATCTGGGTAGCATAGGCTATCCTAATCTATATCTGGGTAGCATATGCTATCCT
AATCTATATCTGGGTAGTATATGCTATCCTAATTTATATCTGGGTAGCATAGGCTATCCTAATCTATATC
TGGGTAGCATATGCTATCCTAATCTATATCTGGGTAGTATATGCTATCCTAATCTGTATCCGGGTAGCAT
ATGCTATCCTCATGCATATACAGTCAGCATATGATACCCAGTAGTAGAGTGGGAGTGCTATCCTTTGCAT
ATGCCGCCACCTCCCAAGGGGGCGTGAATTTTCGCTGCTTGTCCTTTTCCTGCTGGTTGCTCCCATTCTT
AGGTGAATTTAAGGAGGCCAGGCTAAAGCCGTCGCATGTCTGATTGCTCACCAGGTAAATGTCGCTAATG
TTTTCCAACGCGAGAAGGTGTTGAGCGCGGAGCTGAGTGACGTGACAACATGGGTATGCCCAATTGCCCC
ATGTTGGGAGGACGAAAATGGTGACAAGACAGATGGCCAGAAATACACCAACAGCACGCATGATGTCTAC
TGGGGATTTATTCTTTAGTGCGGGGGAATACACGGCTTTTAATACGATTGAGGGCGTCTCCTAACAAGTT
ACATCACTCCTGCCCTTCCTCACCCTCATCTCCATCACCTCCTTCATCTCCGTCATCTCCGTCATCACCC
TCCGCGGCAGCCCCTTCCACCATAGGTGGAAACCAGGGAGGCAAATCTACTCCATCGTCAAAGCTGCACA
CAGTCACCCTGATATTGCAGGTAGGAGCGGGCTTTGTCATAACAAGGTCCTTAATCGCATCCTTCAAAAC
CTCAGCAAATATATGAGTTTGTAAAAAGACCATGAAATAACAGACAATGGACTCCCTTAGCGGGCCAGGT
TGTGGGCCGGGTCCAGGGGCCATTCCAAAGGGGAGACGACTCAATGGTGTAAGACGACATTGTGGAATAG
CAAGGGCAGTTCCTCGCCTTAGGTTGTAAAGGGAGGTCTTACTACCTCCATATACGAACACACCGGCGAC
CCAAGTTCCTTCGTCGGTAGTCCTTTCTACGTGACTCCTAGCCAGGAGAGCTCTTAAACCTTCTGCAATG
TTCTCAAATTTCGGGTTGGAACCTCCTTGACCACGATGCTTTTCCAAACCACCCTCCTTTTTTGCGCCCT
GCCTCCATCACCCTGACCCCGGGGTCCAGTGCTTGGGCCTTCTCCTGGGTCATCTGCGGGGCCCTGCTCT
ATCGCTCCCGGGGGCACGTCAGGCTCACCATCTGGGCCACCTTCTTGGTGGTATTCAAAATAATCGGCTT
CCCCTACAGGGTGGAAAAATGGCCTTCTACCTGGAGGGGGCCTGCGCGGTGGAGACCCGGATGATGATGA
CTGACTACTGGGACTCCTGGGCCTCTTTTCTCCACGTCCACGACCTCTCCCCCTGGCTCTTTCACGACTT
CCCCCCCTGGCTCTTTCACGTCCTCTACCCCGGCGGCCTCCACTACCTCCTCGACCCCGGCCTCCACTAC
CTCCTCGACCCCGGCCTCCACTGCCTCCTCGACCCCGGCCTCCACCTCCTGCTCCTGCCCCTCCTGCTCC
TGCCCCTCCTCCTGCTCCTGCCCCTCCTGCCCCTCCTGCTCCTGCCCCTCCTGCCCCTCCTGCTCCTGCC
CCTCCTGCCCCTCCTGCTCCTGCCCCTCCTGCCCCTCCTCCTGCTCCTGCCCCTCCTGCCCCTCCTCCTG
CTCCTGCCCCTCCTGCCCCTCCTGCTCCTGCCCCTCCTGCCCCTCCTGCTCCTGCCCCTCCTGCCCCTCC
TGCTCCTGCCCCTCCTGCTCCTGCCCCTCCTGCTCCTGCCCCTCCTGCTCCTGCCCCTCCTGCCCCTCCT
GCCCCTCCTCCTGCTCCTGCCCCTCCTGCTCCTGCCCCTCCTGCCCCTCCTGCCCCTCCTGCTCCTGCCC
CTCCTCCTGCTCCTGCCCCTCCTGCCCCTCCTGCCCCTCCTCCTGCTCCTGCCCCTCCTGCCCCTCCTCC
TGCTCCTGCCCCTCCTCCTGCTCCTGCCCCTCCTGCCCCTCCTGCCCCTCCTCCTGCTCCTGCCCCTCCT
GCCCCTCCTCCTGCTCCTGCCCCTCCTCCTGCTCCTGCCCCTCCTGCCCCTCCTGCCCCTCCTCCTGCTC
CTGCCCCTCCTCCTGCTCCTGCCCCTCCTGCCCCTCCTGCCCCTCCTGCCCCTCCTCCTGCTCCTGCCCC
TCCTCCTGCTCCTGCCCCTCCTGCTCCTGCCCCTCCCGCTCCTGCTCCTGCTCCTGTTCCACCGTGGGTC
CCTTTGCAGCCAATGCAACTTGGACGTTTTTGGGGTCTCCGGACACCATCTCTATGTCTTGGCCCTGATC
CTGAGCCGCCCGGGGCTCCTGGTCTTCCGCCTCCTCGTCCTCGTCCTCTTCCCCGTCCTCGTCCATGGTT
ATCACCCCCTCTTCTTTGAGGTCCACTGCCGCCGGAGCCTTCTGGTCCAGATGTGTCTCCCTTCTCTCCT
AGGCCATTTCCAGGTCCTGTACCTGGCCCCTCGTCAGACATGATTCACACTAAAAGAGATCAATAGACAT
CTTTATTAGACGACGCTCAGTGAATACAGGGAGTGCAGACTCCTGCCCCCTCCAACAGCCCCCCCACCCT
CATCCCCTTCATGGTCGCTGTCAGACAGATCCAGGTCTGAAAATTCCCCATCCTCCGAACCATCCTCGTC
CTCATCACCAATTACTCGCAGCCCGGAAAACTCCCGCTGAACATCCTCAAGATTTGCGTCCTGAGCCTCA
AGCCAGGCCTCAAATTCCTCGTCCCCCTTTTTGCTGGACGGTAGGGATGGGGATTCTCGGGACCCCTCCT
CTTCCTCTTCAAGGTCACCAGACAGAGATGCTACTGGGGCAACGGAAGAAAAGCTGGGTGCGGCCTGTGA
GGATCAGCTTATCGATGATAAGCTGTCAAACATGAGAATTCTTGAAGACGAAAGGGCCTCGTGATACGCC
TATTTTTATAGGTTAATGTCATGATAATAATGGTTTCTTAGACGTCAGGTGGCACTTTTCGGGGAAATGT
GCGCGGAACCCCTATTTGTTTATTTTTCTAAATACATTCAAATATGTATCCGCTCATGAGACAATAACCC
TGATAAATGCTTCAATAATATTGAAAAAGGAAGAGTATGAGTATTCAACATTTCCGTGTCGCCCTTATTC
CCTTTTTTGCGGCATTTTGCCTTCCTGTTTTTGCTCACCCAGAAACGCTGGTGAAAGTAAAAGATGCTGA
AGATCAGTTGGGTGCACGAGTGGGTTACATCGAACTGGATCTCAACAGCGGTAAGATCCTTGAGAGTTTT
CGCCCCGAAGAACGTTTTCCAATGATGAGCACTTTTAAAGTTCTGCTATGTGGCGCGGTATTATCCCGTG
TTGACGCCGGGCAAGAGCAACTCGGTCGCCGCATACACTATTCTCAGAATGACTTGGTTGAGTACTCACC
AGTCACAGAAAAGCATCTTACGGATGGCATGACAGTAAGAGAATTATGCAGTGCTGCCATAACCATGAGT
GATAACACTGCGGCCAACTTACTTCTGACAACGATCGGAGGACCGAAGGAGCTAACCGCTTTTTTGCACA
ACATGGGGGATCATGTAACTCGCCTTGATCGTTGGGAACCGGAGCTGAATGAAGCCATACCAAACGACGA
GCGTGACACCACGATGCCTGCAGCAATGGCAACAACGTTGCGCAAACTATTAACTGGCGAACTACTTACT
CTAGCTTCCCGGCAACAATTAATAGACTGGATGGAGGCGGATAAAGTTGCAGGACCACTTCTGCGCTCGG
CCCTTCCGGCTGGCTGGTTTATTGCTGATAAATCTGGAGCCGGTGAGCGTGGGTCTCGCGGTATCATTGC
AGCACTGGGGCCAGATGGTAAGCCCTCCCGTATCGTAGTTATCTACACGACGGGGAGTCAGGCAACTATG
GATGAACGAAATAGACAGATCGCTGAGATAGGTGCCTCACTGATTAAGCATTGGTAACTGTCAGACCAAG
TTTACTCATATATACTTTAGATTGATTTAAAACTTCATTTTTAATTTAAAAGGATCTAGGTGAAGATCCT
TTTTGATAATCTCATGACCAAAATCCCTTAACGTGAGTTTTCGTTCCACTGAGCGTCAGACCCCGTAGAA
AAGATCAAAGGATCTTCTTGAGATCCTTTTTTTCTGCGCGTAATCTGCTGCTTGCAAACAAAAAAACCAC
CGCTACCAGCGGTGGTTTGTTTGCCGGATCAAGAGCTACCAACTCTTTTTCCGAAGGTAACTGGCTTCAG
CAGAGCGCAGATACCAAATACTGTCCTTCTAGTGTAGCCGTAGTTAGGCCACCACTTCAAGAACTCTGTA
GCACCGCCTACATACCTCGCTCTGCTAATCCTGTTACCAGTGGCTGCTGCCAGTGGCGATAAGTCGTGTC
TTACCGGGTTGGACTCAAGACGATAGTTACCGGATAAGGCGCAGCGGTCGGGCTGAACGGGGGGTTCGTG
CACACAGCCCAGCTTGGAGCGAACGACCTACACCGAACTGAGATACCTACAGCGTGAGCTATGAGAAAGC
GCCACGCTTCCCGAAGGGAGAAAGGCGGACAGGTATCCGGTAAGCGGCAGGGTCGGAACAGGAGAGCGCA
CGAGGGAGCTTCCAGGGGGAAACGCCTGGTATCTTTATAGTCCTGTCGGGTTTCGCCACCTCTGACTTGA
GCGTCGATTTTTGTGATGCTCGTCAGGGGGGCGGAGCCTATGGAAAAACGCCAGCAACGCGGCCTTTTTA
CGGTTCCTGGCCTTTTGCTGGCCTTGAAGCTGTCCCTGATGGTCGTCATCTACCTGCCTGGACAGCATGG
CCTGCAACGCGGGCATCCCGATGCCGCCGGAAGCGAGAAGAATCATAATGGGGAAGGCCATCCAGCCTCG
CGTCGAACTAGATGATCCGGCTGTGGAATGTGTGTCAGTTAGGGTGTGGAAAGTCCCCAGGCTCCCCAGC
AGGCAGAAGTATGCAAAGCATGCATCTCAATTAGTCAGCAACCAGGTGTGGAAAGTCCCCAGGCTCCCCA
GCAGGCAGAAGTATGCAAAGCATGCATCTCAATTAGTCAGCAACCATAGTCCCGCCCCTAACTCCGCCCA
TCCCGCCCCTAACTCCGCCCAGTTCCGCCCATTCTCCGCCCCATGGCTGACTAATTTTTTTTATTTATGC
AGAGGCCGAGGCCGCCTCGGCCTCTGAGCTATTCCAGAAGTAGTGAGGAGGCTTTTTTGGAGGGTGACCG
CCACGACCGGTGCCGCCACCATCCCCTGACCCACGCCCCTGACCCCTCACAAGGAGACGACCTTCCATGA
CCGAGTACAAGCCCACGGTGCGCCTCGCCACCCGCGACGACGTCCCCCGGGCCGTACGCACCCTCGCCGC
CGCGTTCGCCGACTACCCCGCCACGCGCCACACCGTCGACCCCGACCGCCACATCGAACGCGTCACCGAG
CTGCAAGAACTCTTCCTCACGCGCGTCGGGCTCGACATCGGCAAGGTGTGGGTCGCGGACGACGGCGCCG
CGGTGGCGGTCTGGACCACGCCGGAGAGCGTCGAAGCGGGGGCGGTGTTCGCCGAGATCGGCCCGCGCAT
GGCCGAGTTGAGCGGTTCCCGGCTGGCCGCGCAGCAACAGATGGAAGGCCTCCTGGCGCCGCACCGGCCC
AAGGAGCCCGCGTGGTTCCTGGCCACCGTCGGCGTCTCGCCCGACCACCAGGGCAAGGGTCTGGGCAGCG
CCGTCGTGCTCCCCGGAGTGGAGGCGGCCGAGCGCGCCGGGGTGCCCGCCTTCCTGGAGACCTCCGCGCC
CCGCAACCTCCCCTTCTACGAGCGGCTCGGCTTCACCGTCACCGCCGACGTCGAGGTGCCCGAAGGACCG
CGCACCTGGTGCATGACCCGCAAGCCCGGTGCCTGACGCCCGCCCCACGACCCGCAGCGCCCGACCGAAA
GGAGCGCACGACCCGGTCCGACGCGGCCCGACGGGTCCGAGGGGGGTCGACCTCGAAACTTGTTTATTGC
AGCTTATAATGGTTACAAATAAAGCAATAGCATCACAAATTTCACAAATAAAGCATTTTTTTCACTGCAT
TCTAGTTGTGGTTTGTCCAAACTCATCAATGTATCTTATCATGTCTGGATCTGATCCGAACCCCTTCCTC
GACCAATTCTCATGTTTGACAGCTTATCATCGCAGATCCGGGCAACGTTGTTGCCATTGCTCGACCAATT
CTCATGTTTGACAGCTTATCATCGCAGATCCGTATGGTGCACTCTCAGTACAATCTGCTCTGATGCCGCA
TAGTTAAGCCAGTATCTGCTCCCTGCTTGTGTGTTGGAGGTCGCTGAGTAGTGCGCGAGCAAAATTTAAG
CTACAACAAGGCAAGGCTTGACCGACAATTGCATGAAGAATCTGCTTAGGGTTAGGCGTTTTGCGCTGCT
TCGCGATGTACGGGCCAGATATACGCGTATCTGAGGGGACTAGGGTGTGTTTAGGCGAAAAGCGGGGCTT
CGGTTGTACGCGGTTAGGAGTCCCCTCAGGATATAGTAGTTTCGCTTTTGCATAGGGAGGGGGAAATGTA
GTCTTATGCAATACTCTTGTAGTCTTGCAACATGGTAACGATGAGTTAGCAACATGCCTTACAAGGAGAG
AAAAAGCACCGTGCATGCCGATTGGTGGAAGTAAGGTGGTACGATCGTGCCTTATTAGGAAGGCAACAGA
CGGGTCTGACATGGATTGGACGAACCACTGAATTCCGCATTGCAGAGATATTGTATTTAAGTGCCTAGCT
CGATACAATAAACGCCATTTGACCATTCACCACATTGGTGTGCACCTCCAAGCTGGCCGGGGATCCTCTA
GGGCCTCTGAGCTATTCCAGAAGTAGTGAAGAGGCTTTTTTGGAGGCCTAGGCTTTTGCAAAAAGCTCCG
GATCGATCCTGAGAACTTCAGGGTGAGTTTGGGGACCCTTGATTGTTCTTTCTTTTTCGCTATTGTAAAA
TTCATGTTATATGGAGGGGGCAAAGTTTTCAGGGTGTTGTTTAGAATGGGAAGATGTCCCTTGTATCACC
ATGGACCCTCATGATAATTTTGTTTCTTTCACTTTCTACTCTGTTGACAACCATTGTCTCCTCTTATTTT
CTTTTCATTTTCTGTAACTTTTTCGTTAAACTTTAGCTTGCATTTGTAACGAATTTTTAAATTCACTTTT
GTTTATTTGTCAGATTGTAAGTACTTTCTCTAATCACTTTTTTTTCAAGGCAATCAGGGTATATTATATT
GTACTTCAGCACAGTTTTAGAGAACAATTGTTATAATTAAATGATAAGGTAGAATATTTCTGCATATAAA
TTCTGGCTGGCGTGGAAATATTCTTATTGGTAGAAACAACTACATCCTGGTCATCATCCTGCCTTTCTCT
TTATGGTTACAATGATATACACTGTTTGAGATGAGGATAAAATACTCTGAGTCCAAACCGGGCCCCTCTG
CTAACCATGTTCATGCCTTCTTCTTTTTCCTACAGCTCCTGGGCAACGTGCTGGTTATTGTGCTGTCTCA
TCATTTTGGCAAAGAATTGTAATACGACTCACTATAGGGCGAATTGATATGTCTAGATTAGATAAAAGTA
AAGTGATTAACAGCGCATTAGAGCTGCTTAATGAGGTCGGAATCGAAGGTTTAACAACCCGTAAACTCGC
CCAGAAGCTAGGTGTAGAGCAGCCTACATTGTATTGGCATGTAAAAAATAAGCGGGCTTTGCTCGACGCC
TTAGCCATTGAGATGTTAGATAGGCACCATACTCACTTTTGCCCTTTAGAAGGGGAAAGCTGGCAAGATT
TTTTACGTAATAACGCTAAAAGTTTTAGATGTGCTTTACTAAGTCATCGCGATGGAGCAAAAGTACATTT
AGGTACACGGCCTACAGAAAAACAGTATGAAACTCTCGAAAATCAATTAGCCTTTTTATGCCAACAAGGT
TTTTCACTAGAGAATGCATTATATGCACTCAGCGCTGTGGGGCATTTTACTTTAGGTTGCGTATTGGAAG
ATCAAGAGCATCAAGTCGCTAAAGAAGAAAGGGAAACACCTACTACTGATAGTATGCCGCCATTATTACG
ACAAGCTATCGAATTATTTGATCACCAAGGTGCAGAGCCAGCCTTCTTATTCGGCCTTGAATTGATCATA
TGCGGATTAGAAAAACAACTTAAATGTGAAAGTGGGTCCGCGTACAGCGGATCCCGGGAATTCAGATCTT
ATTAAAGCAGAACTTGTTTATTGCAGCTTATAATGGTTACAAATAAAGCAATAGCATCACAAATTTCACA
AATAAAGCATTTTTTTCACTGCATTCTAGTTGTGGTTTGTCCAAACTCATCAATGTATCTTATCATGTCT
GGTCGAATCCATGGCGCAGAACTGGTAGGTATGGAAGATCCGCGTTGACATTGATTATTGACTAGTTATT
AATAGTAATCAATTACGGGGTCATTAGTTCATAGCCCATATATGGAGTTCCGCGTTACATAACTTACGGT
AAATGGCCCGCCTGGCTGACCGCCCAACGACCCCCGCCCATTGACGTCAATAATGACGTATGTTCCCATA
GTAACGCCAATAGGGACTTTCCATTGACGTCAATGGGTGGAGTATTTACGGTAAACTGCCCACTTGGCAG
TACATCAAGTGTATCATATGCCAAGTACGCCCCCTATTGACGTCAATGACGGTAAATGGCCCGCCTGGCA
TTATGCCCAGTACATGACCTTATGGGACTTTCCTACTTGGCAGTACATCTACGTATTAGTCATCGCTATT
ACCATGGTGATGCGGTTTTGGCAGTACATCAATGGGCGTGGATAGCGGTTTGACTCACGGGGATTTCCAA
GTCTCCACCCCATTGACGTCAATGGGAGTTTGTTTTGGCACCAAAATCAACGGGACTTTCCAAAATGTCG
TAACAACTCCGCCCCATTGACGCAAATGGGCGGTAGGCGTGTACGGTGGGAGGTCTATATAAGCAGAGCT
CTCCCTATCAGTGATAGAGATCTCCCTATCAGTGATAGAGATCGTCGACGAGCTCGTTTAGTGAACCGTC
AGATCGCCTGGAGACGCCATCCACGCTGTTTTGACCTCCATAGAAGACACCGGGACCGATCCAGCCTCCG
GACTCTAGCGTTTAAACTTAAGCTTACCACCATGGATTATAAAGACGATGATGACAAGCACCACCACCAC
CACCACGACAAGGATTGTGAAATGAAACGCACCACACTGGACAGCCCTTTGGGGAAGCTGGAGCTGTCTG
GTTGTGAGCAGGGTCTGCACGAAATAATTTTTCTGGGCAAGGGGACGTCTGCAGCTGATGCCGTGGAGGT
CCCAGCCCCCGCTGCGGTTCTCGGAGGTCCGGAGCCCCTGATGCAGGCTACAGCCTGGCTGAATGCCTAT
TTCCACCAGCCCGAGGCTATCGAAGAGTTCCCCGTGCCGGCTCTTCACCATCCCGTTTTCCAGCAAGAGT
CGTTCACCAGACAGGTGTTATGGAAGCTGCTGAAGGTTGTGAAATTCGGAGAAGTGATTTCTTACTCTCA
CTTAGCAGCCCTGGCAGGCAACCCCGCAGCCACGGCAGCAGTGAAGACGGCACTGAGTGGCAATCCTGTC
CCTATCCTGATCCCGTGCCACAGAGTGGTCCAGGGGGATTTGGATGTGGGCGGTTACGAGGGTGGACTGG
CCGTGAAGGAATGGCTTCTGGCCCATGAAGGCCACCGGTTGGGGAAGCCAGGCTTGGGATTCGAACTGGA
GGTGCTGTTCCAGGGCCCCGGTACCGCCATCACAAGTTTGTACAAAAAAGCAGGCACCATGGCGGCGGCG
TCTGTCTCTGCGGCTTCTGGTTCTCACTTGTCGAACAGCTTTGCTGAGCCATCAAGGTCTAATGGAAGCA
TGGTTCGGCATTCTTCATCTCCATATGTAGTATATCCTTCGGATAAGCCTTTCCTTAATAGTGATCTACG
ACGCTCCCCAAGTAAGCCTACACTTGCCTATCCAGAAAGCAACAGCAGAGCCATATTTTCTGCTCTTAAG
AATCTTCAAGATAAGATTCGACGCTTGGAACTTGAGAGGATTCAGGCAGAAGAAAGTGTGAAAACCTTGT
CTAGAGAAACAATTGAATATAAGAAAGTACTGGATGAACAGATACAAGAAAGGGAGAATTCAAAGAATGA
GGAATCAAAGCACAATCAAGAACTGACATCTCAGTTGTTAGCTGCAGAAAATAAATGCAATCTATTAGAA
AAACAATTGGAATACATGCGAAATATGATAAAGCATGCCGAAATGGAGAGGACATCTGTCTTAGAGAAAC
AAGTTTCCCTAGAAAGAGAACGACAACATGATCAAACACATGTTCAGAGCCAACTTGAAAAATTGGATCT
TCTTGAACAGGAGTATAACAAACTTACCACAATGCAGGCCCTTGCAGAAAAAAAAATGCAAGAGTTGGAA
GCAAAACTCCATGAAGAAGAACAGGAAAGGAAACGCATGCAAGCTAAGGCAGCTGAGTTGCAGACTGGTC
TAGAAACAAATAGACTTATCTTTGAAGATAAGGCAACTCCGTGTGTTCCCAATGCAAGAAGAATTAAAAA
AAAGAAGTCAAAACCACCAGAAAAGGTGTAGATACCCAGCTTTC
