Features (pLannotate 1.2.2; 30 found; start..end, strand, type, name):
    433..1990    -  rep_origin     oriP (fragment): Epstein-Barr virus oriP replication origin (Yates et al., 2000)
   2103..2321    -  CDS            gL (fragment): GL_EBVB9 - Experimental evidence at protein level: Swiss-Prot protein existence level 1. The heterodimer glycoprotein H-glycoprotein L is required for the fusion of viral and plasma membranes leading to virus entry into the host cell. Acts as a functional inhibitor of gH and maintains gH in an inhibited form. Upon binding to host integrins, gL dissociates from gH leading to activation of the viral fusion glycoproteins gB and gH. Fusion of EBV with B-lymphocytes requires the additional receptor- binding protein gp42, which forms a complex with gH/gL. The heterodimer gH/gL targets also host EPHA
   2404..4329    -  CDS            EBNA1: Epstein-Barr nuclear antigen 1, also known as EBNA-1 crucial for latent viral infection, and for episomal amplification of vectors containing the oriP origin (Okita et al., 2013)
   4367..4711    -  CDS            BRRF2_EBVB9 (fragment): Protein inferred from homology: Swiss-Prot protein existence level 3. From Epstein-Barr virus (strain B95-8) (HHV-4) (Human herpesvirus 4).
   4714..4737    -  promoter       tet promoter (fragment): E. coli promoter for tetracycline efflux protein gene
   4850..4954    +  promoter       AmpR promoter: bla
   4955..5815    +  CDS            AmpR: β-lactamase; bla; confers resistance to ampicillin, carbenicillin, and related antibiotics
   5986..6574    +  rep_origin     ori: high-copy-number ColE1/pMB1/pBR322/pUC origin of replication
   6620..6743    -  CDS            TcR (fragment): tetracycline efflux protein; tet; confers resistance to tetracycline
   6781..7078    +  promoter       SV40 promoter: SV40 enhancer and early promoter
   7155..7754    +  CDS            PuroR: puromycin N-acetyltransferase; pac from Streptomyces alboniger; confers resistance to puromycin
   7845..7979    +  polyA_signal   SV40 poly(A) signal: SV40 polyadenylation signal
   8101..8153    -  misc_feature   bom (fragment): basis of mobility region from pBR322
   8284..8377    +  ncRNA          Retro dr1: Accession: RF00214 - Retrovirus direct repeat 1 (dr1)
   8413..8674    +  promoter       RSV promoter: Rous sarcoma virus enhancer/promoter
   8700..8760    +  promoter       SV40 promoter (fragment): SV40 early promoter
   8791..9363    +  intron         β-globin intron: intron from rabbit β-globin gene
   9418..9436    +  promoter       T7 promoter: promoter for bacteriophage T7 RNA polymerase
   9447..10067   +  CDS            tetR: TETR2_ECOLX - Experimental evidence at protein level: Swiss-Prot protein existence level 1. TetR is the repressor of the tetracycline resistance element; its N-terminal region forms a helix-turn-helix structure and binds DNA. Binding of tetracycline to TetR reduces the repressor affinity for the tetracycline resistance gene (tetA) promoter operator sites. From Escherichia coli.
  10109..10230   +  polyA_signal   SV40 poly(A) signal: SV40 polyadenylation signal
  10285..10664   +  enhancer       CMV enhancer: human cytomegalovirus immediate early enhancer
  10665..10868   +  promoter       CMV promoter: human cytomegalovirus (CMV) immediate early promoter
  10870..10889   +  promoter       PLtetO-1 promoter (fragment): modified phage lambda PL promoter with tet operator sites (Lutz and Bujard, 1997)
  10891..10910   +  promoter       PLtetO-1 promoter (fragment): modified phage lambda PL promoter with tet operator sites (Lutz and Bujard, 1997)
  10918..10951   +  promoter       TRE3GV promoter (fragment): 3rd-generation Tet-responsive promoter that can be activated by binding of Tet-On® 3G, optimized for retroviral and lentiviral vectors
  11067..11084   +  CDS            9xHis (fragment): 9xHis affinity tag
  11085..11627   +  CDS            MGMT (fragment): MGMT_HUMAN - Experimental evidence at protein level: Swiss-Prot protein existence level 1. Involved in the cellular defense against the biological effects of O6-methylguanine (O6-MeG) and O4-methylthymine (O4-MeT) in DNA. Repairs the methylated nucleobase in DNA by stoichiometrically transferring the methyl group to a cysteine residue in the enzyme. This is a suicide reaction: the enzyme is irreversibly inactivated. From Homo sapiens (Human).
  11671..11691   +  protein_bind   attB1: mutant version of attB; core recombination site for the Gateway® BP reaction BP Clonase™
  11697..12503   +  CDS            CEP57 (fragment): CEP57_HUMAN - Also known as KIAA0092, TSP57. Experimental evidence at protein level: Swiss-Prot protein existence level 1. Centrosomal protein which may be required for microtubule attachment to centrosomes. May act by forming ring-like structures around microtubules. Mediates nuclear translocation and mitogenic activity of the internalized growth factor FGF2, but that of FGF1. From Homo sapiens (Human).
  12511..14      -  protein_bind   attB2 (across the origin): mutant version of attB; recombination site for the Gateway® BP reaction BP Clonase™
>Addgene plasmid #136818 | pEBTetD-SNAP-Cep57 | addgene full sequence | sequence record 276202 | Addgene NGS Result
TTGTACAAAGTGGTGATGGCAGCTAGCGGCGCGCCCGGCCGCGGGGCAGTGCATGTAATCCCTTCAGTTG
GTTGGTACAACTTGCCAACTGGGCCCTGTTCCACATGTGACACGGGGGGGGACCAAACACAAAGGGGTTC
TCTGACTGTAGTTGACATCCTTATAAATGGATGTGCACATTTGCCAACACTGAGTGGCTTTCATCCTGGA
GCAGACTTTGCAGTCTGTGGACTGCAACACAACATTGCCTTTATGTGTAACTCTTGGCTGAAGCTCTTAC
ACCAATGCTGGGGGACATGTACCTCCCAGGGGCCCAGGAAGACTACGGGAGGCTACACCAACGTCAATCA
GAGGGGCCTGTGTAGCTACCGATAAGCGGACCCTCAAGAGGGCATTAGCAATAGTGTTTATAAGGCCCCC
TTGTTAACCCTAAACGGGTAGCATATGCTTCCCGGGTAGTAGTATATACTATCCAGACTAACCCTAATTC
AATAGCATATGTTACCCAACGGGAAGCATATGCTATCGAATTAGGGTTAGTAAAAGGGTCCTAAGGAACA
GCGATATCTCCCACCCCATGAGCTGTCACGGTTTTATTTACATGGGGTCAGGATTCCACGAGGGTAGTGA
ACCATTTTAGTCACAAGGGCAGTGGCTGAAGATCAAGGAGCGGGCAGTGAACTCTCCTGAATCTTCGCCT
GCTTCTTCATTCTCCTTCGTTTAGCTAATAGAATAACTGCTGAGTTGTGAACAGTAAGGTGTATGTGAGG
TGCTCGAAAACAAGGTTTCAGGTGACGCCCCCAGAATAAAATTTGGACGGGGGGTTCAGTGGTGGCATTG
TGCTATGACACCAATATAACCCTCACAAACCCCTTGGGCAATAAATACTAGTGTAGGAATGAAACATTCT
GAATATCTTTAACAATAGAAATCCATGGGGTGGGGACAAGCCGTAAAGACTGGATGTCCATCTCACACGA
ATTTATGGCTATGGGCAACACATAATCCTAGTGCAATATGATACTGGGGTTATTAAGATGTGTCCCAGGC
AGGGACCAAGACAGGTGAACCATGTTGTTACACTCTATTTGTAACAAGGGGAAAGAGAGTGGACGCCGAC
AGCAGCGGACTCCACTGGTTGTCTCTAACACCCCCGAAAATTAAACGGGGCTCCACGCCAATGGGGCCCA
TAAACAAAGACAAGTGGCCACTCTTTTTTTTGAAATTGTGGAGTGGGGGCACGCGTCAGCCCCCACACGC
CGCCCTGCGGTTTTGGACTGTAAAATAAGGGTGTAATAACTTGGCTGATTGTAACCCCGCTAACCACTGC
GGTCAAACCACTTGCCCACAAAACCACTAATGGCACCCCGGGGAATACCTGCATAAGTAGGTGGGCGGGC
CAAGATAGGGGCGCGATTGCTGCGATCTGGAGGACAAATTACACACACTTGCGCCTGAGCGCCAAGCACA
GGGTTGTTGGTCCTCATATTCACGAGGTCGCTGAGAGCACGGTGGGCTAATGTTGCCATGGGTAGCATAT
ACTACCCAAATATCTGGATAGCATATGCTATCCTAATCTATATCTGGGTAGCATAGGCTATCCTAATCTA
TATCTGGGTAGTATATGCTATCCTAATCTGTATCCGGGTAGCATATGCTATCCTAATAGAGATTAGGGTA
GTATATGCTATCCTAATTTATATCTGGGTAGCATATACTACCCAAATATCTGGATAGCATATGCTATCCT
AATCTATATCTGGGTAGCATATGCTATCCTAATCTATATCTGGGTAGCATAGGCTATCCTAATCTATATC
TGGGTAGCATATGCTATCCTAATCTATATCTGGGTAGTATATGCTATCCTAATTTATATCTGGGTAGCAT
AGGCTATCCTAATCTATATCTGGGTAGCATATGCTATCCTAATCTATATCTGGGTAGTATATGCTATCCT
AATCTGTATCCGGGTAGCATATGCTATCCTCATGCATATACAGTCAGCATATGATACCCAGTAGTAGAGT
GGGAGTGCTATCCTTTGCATATGCCGCCACCTCCCAAGGGGGCGTGAATTTTCGCTGCTTGTCCTTTTCC
TGCTGGTTGCTCCCATTCTTAGGTGAATTTAAGGAGGCCAGGCTAAAGCCGTCGCATGTCTGATTGCTCA
CCAGGTAAATGTCGCTAATGTTTTCCAACGCGAGAAGGTGTTGAGCGCGGAGCTGAGTGACGTGACAACA
TGGGTATGCCCAATTGCCCCATGTTGGGAGGACGAAAATGGTGACAAGACAGATGGCCAGAAATACACCA
ACAGCACGCATGATGTCTACTGGGGATTTATTCTTTAGTGCGGGGGAATACACGGCTTTTAATACGATTG
AGGGCGTCTCCTAACAAGTTACATCACTCCTGCCCTTCCTCACCCTCATCTCCATCACCTCCTTCATCTC
CGTCATCTCCGTCATCACCCTCCGCGGCAGCCCCTTCCACCATAGGTGGAAACCAGGGAGGCAAATCTAC
TCCATCGTCAAAGCTGCACACAGTCACCCTGATATTGCAGGTAGGAGCGGGCTTTGTCATAACAAGGTCC
TTAATCGCATCCTTCAAAACCTCAGCAAATATATGAGTTTGTAAAAAGACCATGAAATAACAGACAATGG
ACTCCCTTAGCGGGCCAGGTTGTGGGCCGGGTCCAGGGGCCATTCCAAAGGGGAGACGACTCAATGGTGT
AAGACGACATTGTGGAATAGCAAGGGCAGTTCCTCGCCTTAGGTTGTAAAGGGAGGTCTTACTACCTCCA
TATACGAACACACCGGCGACCCAAGTTCCTTCGTCGGTAGTCCTTTCTACGTGACTCCTAGCCAGGAGAG
CTCTTAAACCTTCTGCAATGTTCTCAAATTTCGGGTTGGAACCTCCTTGACCACGATGCTTTCCAAACCA
CCCTCCTTTTTTGCGCCTGCCTCCATCACCCTGACCCCGGGGTCCAGTGCTTGGGCCTTCTCCTGGGTCA
TCTGCGGGGCCCTGCTCTATCGCTCCCGGGGGCACGTCAGGCTCACCATCTGGGCCACCTTCTTGGTGGT
ATTCAAAATAATCGGCTTCCCCTACAGGGTGGAAAAATGGCCTTCTACCTGGAGGGGGCCTGCGCGGTGG
AGACCCGGATGATGATGACTGACTACTGGGACTCCTGGGCCTCTTTTCTCCACGTCCACGACCTCTCCCC
CTGGCTCTTTCACGACTTCCCCCCCTGGCTCTTTCACGTCCTCTACCCCGGCGGCCTCCACTACCTCCTC
GACCCCGGCCTCCACTACCTCCTCGACCCCGGCCTCCACTGCCTCCTCGACCCCGGCCTCCACCTCCTGC
TCCTGCCCCTCCTGCTCCTGCCCCTCCTCCTGCTCCTGCCCCTCCTGCCCCTCCTGCTCCTGCCCCTCCT
GCCCCTCCTGCTCCTGCCCCTCCTGCCCCTCCTGCTCCTGCCCCTCCTGCCCCTCCTCCTGCTCCTGCCC
CTCCTGCCCCTCCTCCTGCTCCTGCCCCTCCTGCCCCTCCTGCTCCTGCCCCTCCTGCCCCTCCTGCTCC
TGCCCCTCCTGCCCCTCCTGCTCCTGCCCCTCCTGCTCCTGCCCCTCCTGCTCCTGCCCCTCCTGCTCCT
GCCCCTCCTGCCCCTCCTGCCCCTCCTCCTGCTCCTGCCCCTCCTGCTCCTGCCCCTCCTGCCCCTCCTC
CCCCTCCYGCTCCTSCCCCTCCTCCYGCTCCYGCCCCTCYYSCCCCTCCTGCCCCTCCTCCTSCTCCTGC
CCCTCCTGCCCCTCCTCCTGCTCCTGCCCCTCCTCCTGCTCCTGCCCCTCCTGCCCCTCCTSCCCCTCCT
CCTRCTCCTGCCCCTCCTGCCCCTCCTCCTSCTCCTGCCCCTCCTCCTRCTCCTGCCCCWCCTGCCCCTC
CTSCCCCTCCTCCTGCTCCTGCCCCTCCTCCTGCTCCTGCCCCTCCTGCCCCTCCTGCCCCTCCTGCCCC
TCCTCCTGCTCCTGCCCCTCCTCCTGCTCCTGCCCCTCCTGCTCCTGCCCCTCCCGCTCCTGCTCCTGCT
CCTGTTCCACCGTGGGTCCCTTTGCAGCCAATGCAACTTGGACGTTTTTGGGGTCTCCGGACACCATCTC
TATGTCTTGGCCCTGATCCTGAGCCGCCCGGGGCTCCTGGTCTTCCGCCTCCTCGTCCTCGTCCTCTTCC
CCGTCCTCGTCCATGGTTATCACCCCCTCTTCTTTGAGGTCCACTGCCGCCGGAGCCTTCTGGTCCAGAT
GTGTCTCCCTTCTCTCCTAGGCCATTTCCAGGTCCTGTACCTGGCCCCTCGTCAGACATGATTCACACTA
AAAGAGATCAATAGACATCTTTATTAGACGACGCTCAGTGAATACAGGGAGTGCAGACTCCTGCCCCCTC
CAACAGCCCCCCCACCCTCATCCCCTTCATGGTCGCTGTCAGACAGATCCAGGTCTGAAAATTCCCCATC
CTCCGAACCATCCTCGTCCTCATCACCAATTACTCGCAGCCCGGAAAACTCCCGCTGAACATCCTCAAGA
TTTGCGTCCTGAGCCTCAAGCCAGGCCTCAAATTCCTCGTCCCCCTTTTTGCTGGACGGTAGGGATGGGG
ATTCTCGGGACCCCTCCTCTTCCTCTTCAAGGTCACCAGACAGAGATGCTACTGGGGCAACGGAAGAAAA
GCTGGGTGCGGCCTGTGAGGATCAGCTTATCGATGATAAGCTGTCAAACATGAGAATTCTTGAAGACGAA
AGGGCCTCGTGATACGCCTATTTTTATAGGTTAATGTCATGATAATAATGGTTTCTTAGACGTCAGGTGG
CACTTTTCGGGGAAATGTGCGCGGAACCCCTATTTGTTTATTTTTCTAAATACATTCAAATATGTATCCG
CTCATGAGACAATAACCCTGATAAATGCTTCAATAATATTGAAAAAGGAAGAGTATGAGTATTCAACATT
TCCGTGTCGCCCTTATTCCCTTTTTTGCGGCATTTTGCCTTCCTGTTTTTGCTCACCCAGAAACGCTGGT
GAAAGTAAAAGATGCTGAAGATCAGTTGGGTGCACGAGTGGGTTACATCGAACTGGATCTCAACAGCGGT
AAGATCCTTGAGAGTTTTCGCCCCGAAGAACGTTTTCCAATGATGAGCACTTTTAAAGTTCTGCTATGTG
GCGCGGTATTATCCCGTGTTGACGCCGGGCAAGAGCAACTCGGTCGCCGCATACACTATTCTCAGAATGA
CTTGGTTGAGTACTCACCAGTCACAGAAAAGCATCTTACGGATGGCATGACAGTAAGAGAATTATGCAGT
GCTGCCATAACCATGAGTGATAACACTGCGGCCAACTTACTTCTGACAACGATCGGAGGACCGAAGGAGC
TAACCGCTTTTTTGCACAACATGGGGGATCATGTAACTCGCCTTGATCGTTGGGAACCGGAGCTGAATGA
AGCCATACCAAACGACGAGCGTGACACCACGATGCCTGCAGCAATGGCAACAACGTTGCGCAAACTATTA
ACTGGCGAACTACTTACTCTAGCTTCCCGGCAACAATTAATAGACTGGATGGAGGCGGATAAAGTTGCAG
GACCACTTCTGCGCTCGGCCCTTCCGGCTGGCTGGTTTATTGCTGATAAATCTGGAGCCGGTGAGCGTGG
GTCTCGCGGTATCATTGCAGCACTGGGGCCAGATGGTAAGCCCTCCCGTATCGTAGTTATCTACACGACG
GGGAGTCAGGCAACTATGGATGAACGAAATAGACAGATCGCTGAGATAGGTGCCTCACTGATTAAGCATT
GGTAACTGTCAGACCAAGTTTACTCATATATACTTTAGATTGATTTAAAACTTCATTTTTAATTTAAAAG
GATCTAGGTGAAGATCCTTTTTGATAATCTCATGACCAAAATCCCTTAACGTGAGTTTTCGTTCCACTGA
GCGTCAGACCCCGTAGAAAAGATCAAAGGATCTTCTTGAGATCCTTTTTTTCTGCGCGTAATCTGCTGCT
TGCAAACAAAAAAACCACCGCTACCAGCGGTGGTTTGTTTGCCGGATCAAGAGCTACCAACTCTTTTTCC
GAAGGTAACTGGCTTCAGCAGAGCGCAGATACCAAATACTGTCCTTCTAGTGTAGCCGTAGTTAGGCCAC
CACTTCAAGAACTCTGTAGCACCGCCTACATACCTCGCTCTGCTAATCCTGTTACCAGTGGCTGCTGCCA
GTGGCGATAAGTCGTGTCTTACCGGGTTGGACTCAAGACGATAGTTACCGGATAAGGCGCAGCGGTCGGG
CTGAACGGGGGGTTCGTGCACACAGCCCAGCTTGGAGCGAACGACCTACACCGAACTGAGATACCTACAG
CGTGAGCTATGAGAAAGCGCCACGCTTCCCGAAGGGAGAAAGGCGGACAGGTATCCGGTAAGCGGCAGGG
TCGGAACAGGAGAGCGCACGAGGGAGCTTCCAGGGGGAAACGCCTGGTATCTTTATAGTCCTGTCGGGTT
TCGCCACCTCTGACTTGAGCGTCGATTTTTGTGATGCTCGTCAGGGGGGCGGAGCCTATGGAAAAACGCC
AGCAACGCGGCCTTTTTACGGTTCCTGGCCTTTTGCTGGCCTTGAAGCTGTCCCTGATGGTCGTCATCTA
CCTGCCTGGACAGCATGGCCTGCAACGCGGGCATCCCGATGCCGCCGGAAGCGAGAAGAATCATAATGGG
GAAGGCCATCCAGCCTCGCGTCGAACTAGATGATCCGGCTGTGGAATGTGTGTCAGTTAGGGTGTGGAAA
GTCCCCAGGCTCCCCAGCAGGCAGAAGTATGCAAAGCATGCATCTCAATTAGTCAGCAACCAGGTGTGGA
AAGTCCCCAGGCTCCCCAGCAGGCAGAAGTATGCAAAGCATGCATCTCAATTAGTCAGCAACCATAGTCC
CGCCCCTAACTCCGCCCATCCCGCCCCTAACTCCGCCCAGTTCCGCCCATTCTCCGCCCCATGGCTGACT
AATTTTTTTTATTTATGCAGAGGCCGAGGCCGCCTCGGCCTCTGAGCTATTCCAGAAGTAGTGAGGAGGC
TTTTTTGGAGGGTGACCGCCACGACCGGTGCCGCCACCATCCCCTGACCCACGCCCCTGACCCCTCACAA
GGAGACGACCTTCCATGACCGAGTACAAGCCCACGGTGCGCCTCGCCACCCGCGACGACGTCCCCCGGGC
CGTACGCACCCTCGCCGCCGCGTTCGCCGACTACCCCGCCACGCGCCACACCGTCGACCCCGACCGCCAC
ATCGAACGCGTCACCGAGCTGCAAGAACTCTTCCTCACGCGCGTCGGGCTCGACATCGGCAAGGTGTGGG
TCGCGGACGACGGCGCCGCGGTGGCGGTCTGGACCACGCCGGAGAGCGTCGAAGCGGGGGCGGTGTTCGC
CGAGATCGGCCCGCGCATGGCCGAGTTGAGCGGTTCCCGGCTGGCCGCGCAGCAACAGATGGAAGGCCTC
CTGGCGCCGCACCGGCCCAAGGAGCCCGCGTGGTTCCTGGCCACCGTCGGCGTCTCGCCCGACCACCAGG
GCAAGGGTCTGGGCAGCGCCGTCGTGCTCCCCGGAGTGGAGGCGGCCGAGCGCGCCGGGGTGCCCGCCTT
CCTGGAGACCTCCGCGCCCCGCAACCTCCCCTTCTACGAGCGGCTCGGCTTCACCGTCACCGCCGACGTC
GAGGTGCCCGAAGGACCGCGCACCTGGTGCATGACCCGCAAGCCCGGTGCCTGACGCCCGCCCCACGACC
CGCAGCGCCCGACCGAAAGGAGCGCACGACCCGGTCCGACGCGGCCCGACGGGTCCGAGGGGGGTCGACC
TCGAAACTTGTTTATTGCAGCTTATAATGGTTACAAATAAAGCAATAGCATCACAAATTTCACAAATAAA
GCATTTTTTTCACTGCATTCTAGTTGTGGTTTGTCCAAACTCATCAATGTATCTTATCATGTCTGGATCT
GATCCGAACCCCTTCCTCGACCAATTCTCATGTTTGACAGCTTATCATCGCAGATCCGGGCAACGTTGTT
GCCATTGCTCGACCAATTCTCATGTTTGACAGCTTATCATCGCAGATCCGTATGGTGCACTCTCAGTACA
ATCTGCTCTGATGCCGCATAGTTAAGCCAGTATCTGCTCCCTGCTTGTGTGTTGGAGGTCGCTGAGTAGT
GCGCGAGCAAAATTTAAGCTACAACAAGGCAAGGCTTGACCGACAATTGCATGAAGAATCTGCTTAGGGT
TAGGCGTTTTGCGCTGCTTCGCGATGTACGGGCCAGATATACGCGTATCTGAGGGGACTAGGGTGTGTTT
AGGCGAAAAGCGGGGCTTCGGTTGTACGCGGTTAGGAGTCCCCTCAGGATATAGTAGTTTCGCTTTTGCA
TAGGGAGGGGGAAATGTAGTCTTATGCAATACTCTTGTAGTCTTGCAACATGGTAACGATGAGTTAGCAA
CATGCCTTACAAGGAGAGAAAAAGCACCGTGCATGCCGATTGGTGGAAGTAAGGTGGTACGATCGTGCCT
TATTAGGAAGGCAACAGACGGGTCTGACATGGATTGGACGAACCACTGAATTCCGCATTGCAGAGATATT
GTATTTAAGTGCCTAGCTCGATACAATAAACGCCATTTGACCATTCACCACATTGGTGTGCACCTCCAAG
CTGGCCGGGGATCCTCTAGGGCCTCTGAGCTATTCCAGAAGTAGTGAAGAGGCTTTTTTGGAGGCCTAGG
CTTTTGCAAAAAGCTCCGGATCGATCCTGAGAACTTCAGGGTGAGTTTGGGGACCCTTGATTGTTCTTTC
TTTTTCGCTATTGTAAAATTCATGTTATATGGAGGGGGCAAAGTTTTCAGGGTGTTGTTTAGAATGGGAA
GATGTCCCTTGTATCACCATGGACCCTCATGATAATTTTGTTTCTTTCACTTTCTACTCTGTTGACAACC
ATTGTCTCCTCTTATTTTCTTTTCATTTTCTGTAACTTTTTCGTTAAACTTTAGCTTGCATTTGTAACGA
ATTTTTAAATTCACTTTTGTTTATTTGTCAGATTGTAAGTACTTTCTCTAATCACTTTTTTTTCAAGGCA
ATCAGGGTATATTATATTGTACTTCAGCACAGTTTTAGAGAACAATTGTTATAATTAAATGATAAGGTAG
AATATTTCTGCATATAAATTCTGGCTGGCGTGGAAATATTCTTATTGGTAGAAACAACTACATCCTGGTC
ATCATCCTGCCTTTCTCTTTATGGTTACAATGATATACACTGTTTGAGATGAGGATAAAATACTCTGAGT
CCAAACCGGGCCCCTCTGCTAACCATGTTCATGCCTTCTTCTTTTTCCTACAGCTCCTGGGCAACGTGCT
GGTTATTGTGCTGTCTCATCATTTTGGCAAAGAATTGTAATACGACTCACTATAGGGCGAATTGATATGT
CTAGATTAGATAAAAGTAAAGTGATTAACAGCGCATTAGAGCTGCTTAATGAGGTCGGAATCGAAGGTTT
AACAACCCGTAAACTCGCCCAGAAGCTAGGTGTAGAGCAGCCTACATTGTATTGGCATGTAAAAAATAAG
CGGGCTTTGCTCGACGCCTTAGCCATTGAGATGTTAGATAGGCACCATACTCACTTTTGCCCTTTAGAAG
GGGAAAGCTGGCAAGATTTTTTACGTAATAACGCTAAAAGTTTTAGATGTGCTTTACTAAGTCATCGCGA
TGGAGCAAAAGTACATTTAGGTACACGGCCTACAGAAAAACAGTATGAAACTCTCGAAAATCAATTAGCC
TTTTTATGCCAACAAGGTTTTTCACTAGAGAATGCATTATATGCACTCAGCGCTGTGGGGCATTTTACTT
TAGGTTGCGTATTGGAAGATCAAGAGCATCAAGTCGCTAAAGAAGAAAGGGAAACACCTACTACTGATAG
TATGCCGCCATTATTACGACAAGCTATCGAATTATTTGATCACCAAGGTGCAGAGCCAGCCTTCTTATTC
GGCCTTGAATTGATCATATGCGGATTAGAAAAACAACTTAAATGTGAAAGTGGGTCCGCGTACAGCGGAT
CCCGGGAATTCAGATCTTATTAAAGCAGAACTTGTTTATTGCAGCTTATAATGGTTACAAATAAAGCAAT
AGCATCACAAATTTCACAAATAAAGCATTTTTTTCACTGCATTCTAGTTGTGGTTTGTCCAAACTCATCA
ATGTATCTTATCATGTCTGGTCGAATCCATGGCGCAGAACTGGTAGGTATGGAAGATCCGCGTTGACATT
GATTATTGACTAGTTATTAATAGTAATCAATTACGGGGTCATTAGTTCATAGCCCATATATGGAGTTCCG
CGTTACATAACTTACGGTAAATGGCCCGCCTGGCTGACCGCCCAACGACCCCCGCCCATTGACGTCAATA
ATGACGTATGTTCCCATAGTAACGCCAATAGGGACTTTCCATTGACGTCAATGGGTGGAGTATTTACGGT
AAACTGCCCACTTGGCAGTACATCAAGTGTATCATATGCCAAGTACGCCCCCTATTGACGTCAATGACGG
TAAATGGCCCGCCTGGCATTATGCCCAGTACATGACCTTATGGGACTTTCCTACTTGGCAGTACATCTAC
GTATTAGTCATCGCTATTACCATGGTGATGCGGTTTTGGCAGTACATCAATGGGCGTGGATAGCGGTTTG
ACTCACGGGGATTTCCAAGTCTCCACCCCATTGACGTCAATGGGAGTTTGTTTTGGCACCAAAATCAACG
GGACTTTCCAAAATGTCGTAACAACTCCGCCCCATTGACGCAAATGGGCGGTAGGCGTGTACGGTGGGAG
GTCTATATAAGCAGAGCTCTCCCTATCAGTGATAGAGATCTCCCTATCAGTGATAGAGATCGTCGACGAG
CTCGTTTAGTGAACCGTCAGATCGCCTGGAGACGCCATCCACGCTGTTTTGACCTCCATAGAAGACACCG
GGACCGATCCAGCCTCCGGACTCTAGCGTTTAAACTTAAGCTTACCACCATGGATTATAAAGACGATGAT
GACAAGCACCACCACCACCACCACGACAAGGATTGTGAAATGAAACGCACCACACTGGACAGCCCTTTGG
GGAAGCTGGAGCTGTCTGGTTGTGAGCAGGGTCTGCACGAAATAATTTTTCTGGGCAAGGGGACGTCTGC
AGCTGATGCCGTGGAGGTCCCAGCCCCCGCTGCGGTTCTCGGAGGTCCGGAGCCCCTGATGCAGGCTACA
GCCTGGCTGAATGCCTATTTCCACCAGCCCGAGGCTATCGAAGAGTTCCCCGTGCCGGCTCTTCACCATC
CCGTTTTCCAGCAAGAGTCGTTCACCAGACAGGTGTTATGGAAGCTGCTGAAGGTTGTGAAATTCGGAGA
AGTGATTTCTTACTCTCACTTAGCAGCCCTGGCAGGCAACCCCGCAGCCACGGCAGCAGTGAAGACGGCA
CTGAGTGGCAATCCTGTCCCTATCCTGATCCCGTGCCACAGAGTGGTCCAGGGGGATTTGGATGTGGGCG
GTTACGAGGGTGGACTGGCCGTGAAGGAATGGCTTCTGGCCCATGAAGGCCACCGGTTGGGGAAGCCAGG
CTTGGGATTCGAACTGGAGGTGCTGTTCCAGGGCCCCGGTACCGCCATCACAAGTTTGTACAAAAAAGCA
GGCACCATGGCGGCGGCGTCTGTCTCTGCGGCTTCTGGTTCTCACTTGTCGAACAGCTTTGCTGAGCCAT
CAAGGTCTAATGGAAGCATGGTTCGGCATTCTTCATCTCCATATGTAGTATATCCTTCGGATAAGCCTTT
CCTTAATAGTGATCTACGACGCTCCCCAAGTAAGCCTACACTTGCCTATCCAGAAAGCAACAGCAGAGCC
ATATTTTCTGCTCTTAAGAATCTTCAAGATAAGATTCGACGCTTGGAACTTGAGAGGATTCAGGCAGAAG
AAAGTGTGAAAACCTTGTCTAGAGAAACAATTGAATATAAGAAAGTACTGGATGAACAGATACAAGAAAG
GGAGAATTCAAAGAATGAGGAATCAAAGCACAATCAAGAACTGACATCTCAGTTGTTAGCTGCAGAAAAT
AAATGCAATCTATTAGAAAAACAATTGGAATACATGCGAAATATGATAAAGCATGCCGAAATGGAGAGGA
CATCTGTCTTAGAGAAACAAGTTTCCCTAGAAAGAGAACGACAACATGATCAAACACATGTTCAGAGCCA
ACTTGAAAAATTGGATCTTCTTGAACAGGAGTATAACAAACTTACCACAATGCAGGCCCTTGCAGAAAAA
AAAATGCAAGAGTTGGAAGCAAAACTCCATGAAGAAGAACAGGAAAGGAAACGCATGCAAGCTAAGGCAG
CTGAGTTGCAGACTGGTCTAGAAACAAATAGACTTATCTTTGAAGATAAGGCAACTCCGTGTGTTCCCAA
TGCAAGAAGAATTAAAAAAAAGAAGTCAAAACCACCAGAAAAGGTGTAGAACCCAGCTTTC
