>Addgene plasmid #136818 | pEBTetD-SNAP-Cep57 | depositor partial sequence | sequence record 264069 | Insert
ATGGGCGGTAGGCGTGTACGGTGGGAGGTCTATATAAGCAGAGCTCTCCCTATCAGTGATAGAGATCTCC
CTATCAGTGATAGAGATCGTCGACGAGCTCGTTTAGTGAACCGTCAGATCGCCTGGAGACGCCATCCACG
CTGTTTTGACCTCCATAGAAGACACCGGGACCGATCCAGCCTCCGGACTCTAGCGTTTAAACTTAAGCTT
ACCACCATGGATTATAAAGACGATGATGACAAGCACCACCACCACCACCACGACAAGGATTGTGAAATGA
AACGCACCACACTGGACAGCCCTTTGGGGAAGCTGGAGCTGTCTGGTTGTGAGCAGGGTCTGCACGAAAT
AATTTTTCTGGGCAAGGGGACGTCTGCAGCTGATGCCGTGGAGGTCCCAGCCCCCGCTGCGGTTCTCGGA
GGTCCGGAGCCCCTGATGCAGGCTACAGCCTGGCTGAATGCCTATTTCCACCAGCCCGAGGCTATCGAAG
AGTTCCCCGTGCCGGCTCTTCACCATCCCGTTTTCCAGCAAGAGTCGTTCACCAGACAGGTGTTATGGAA
GCTGCTGAAGGTTGTGAAATTCGGAGAAGTGATTTCTTACTCTCACTTAGCAGCCCTGGCAGGCAACCCC
GCAGCCACGGCAGCAGTGAAGACGGCACTGAGTGGCAATCCTGTCCCTATCCTGATCCCGTGCCACAGAG
TGGTCCAGGGGGATTTGGATGTGGGCGGTTACGAGGGTGGACTGGCCGTGAAGGAATGGCTTCTGGCCCA
TGAAGGCCACCGGTTGGGGAAGCCAGGCTTGGGATTCGAACTGGAGGTGCTGTTCCAGGGCCCCGGTACC
GCCATCACAAGTTTGTACAAAAAAGCAGGCACCATGGCGGCGGCGTCTGTCTCTGCGGCTTCTGGTTCTC
ACTTGTCGAACAGCTTTGCTGAGCCATCAAGGTCTAATGGAAGCATGGTTCGGCATTCTTCATCTCCATA
TGTAGTATATCCTTCGGATAAGCCTTTCCTTAATAGTGATCTACGACGCTCCCCAAGTAAGCCTACACTT
GCCTATCCAGAAAGCAACAGCAGAGCCATATTTTCTGCTCTTAAGAATCTTCAAGATAAGATTCGACGCT
TGGAACTTGAGAGGATTCAGGCAGAAGAAAGTGTGAAAACCTTGTCTAGAGAAACAATTGAATATAAGAA
AGTACTGGATGAACAGATACAAGAAAGGGAGAATTCAAAGAATGAGGAATCAAAGCACAATCAAGAACTG
ACATCTCAGTTGTTAGCTGCAGAAAATAAATGCAATCTATTAGAAAAACAATTGGAATACATGCGAAATA
TGATAAAGCATGCCGAAATGGAGAGGACATCTGTCTTAGAGAAACAAGTTTCCCTAGAAAGAGAACGACA
ACATGATCAAACACATGTTCAGAGCCAACTTGAAAAATTGGATCTTCTTGAACAGGAGTATAACAAACTT
ACCACAATGCAGGCCCTTGCAGAAAAAAAAATGCAAGAGTTGGAAGCAAAACTCCATGAAGAAGAACAGG
AAAGGAAACGCATGCAAGCTAAGGCAGCTGAGTTGCAGACTGGTCTAGAAACAAATAGACTTATCTTTGA
AGATAAGGCAACTCCGTGTGTTCCCAATGCAAGAAGAATTAAAAAAAAGAAGTCAAAACCACCAGAAAAG
GTGTAG
